Addgene plasmid #116619: pHAGE-PTEN-D24G
Purpose: Lentiviral expression of PTEN D24G
Depositing lab: Gordon Mills & Kenneth Scott. Depositing organization: Baylor College of Medicine. Publication: Systematic Functional Annotation of Somatic Mutations in Cancer. Ng PK, Li J, Jeong KJ, Shao S, Chen H, Tsang YH, Sengupta S, Wang Z, Bhavana VH, Tran R, Soewito S, Minussi DC, Moreno D, Kong K, Dogruluk T, Lu H, Gao J, Tokheim C, Zhou DC, Johnson AM, Zeng J, Ip CKM, Ju Z, Wester M, Yu S, Li Y, Vellano CP, Schultz N, Karchin R, Ding L, Lu Y, Cheung LWT, Chen K, Shaw KR, Meric-Bernstam F, Scott KL, Yi S, Sahni N, Liang H, Mills GB. Cancer Cell. 2018 Mar 12;33(3):450-462.e10. doi: 10.1016/j.ccell.2018.01.021. PubMed 29533785.
Backbone
  Vector backbone: pHAGE
  Vector type: Lentiviral
Growth in bacteria
  Bacterial resistance: Ampicillin, 100 μg/mL
  Growth temperature: 37°C
  Growth strain: Stbl3
  Copy number: High Copy
Gene/Insert
  Gene/Insert name: PTEN
  Species: H. sapiens (human)
  Mutation: D24G
  Entrez Gene: PTEN (a.k.a. 10q23del, BZS, CWS1, DEC, GLM2, MHAM, MMAC1, PTEN1, PTENbeta, PTENgama, TEP1)
  Cloning method: Gateway Cloning
Terms and licenses: Academic/Nonprofit Terms; Industry Terms: Not Available to Industry
How to cite: pHAGE-PTEN-D24G was a gift from Gordon Mills & Kenneth Scott (Addgene plasmid # 116619 ; http://n2t.net/addgene:116619 ; RRID:Addgene_116619)
