[The description below was written by a language model from this plasmid's Addgene catalogue record and pLannotate feature annotations shown in this document.]
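Description:
pHAGE-PTEN-D24G is an HIV-1-based lentiviral expression plasmid built on the pHAGE backbone and carrying the human PTEN open reading frame with a D24G substitution. It is maintained in E. coli through a high-copy ColE1/pUC-type origin and a β-lactamase (AmpR) cassette conferring ampicillin resistance. The record lists a recombination-deficient strain for growth, as is usual for plasmids containing repeated LTR sequences. The viral portion comprises a truncated 5' LTR, the Ψ packaging signal with an adjoining gag fragment, the Rev response element for Rev-dependent export of the genomic RNA, the cPPT/CTS, and a ΔU3 self-inactivating 3' LTR. Virus production therefore depends on packaging and envelope functions supplied in trans, and the integrated provirus lacks LTR promoter activity.

Between these elements, the human EF-1α promoter provides strong constitutive transcription of the PTEN coding sequence, which is flanked by attB1 and attB2 sites left by Gateway recombination cloning. Downstream lie short T3 and T7 promoter sequences, an attB4 fragment and a V5 epitope sequence. The record does not state whether the V5 tag is in frame with PTEN or whether a stop codon precedes it, so tagging should not be assumed. An EMCV IRES then drives translation of puromycin N-acetyltransferase from the same transcript, allowing puromycin selection of transduced cells, and a WPRE enhances transcript expression. The construct is intended for stable lentiviral expression of the PTEN D24G variant in mammalian cells, and the associated publication concerns systematic functional annotation of somatic mutations found in cancer.
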