Features (pLannotate 1.2.2; 30 found; start..end, strand, type, name):
    377..634     +  LTR            5' LTR (truncated): truncated 5' long terminal repeat (LTR) from HIV-1
    681..806     +  misc_feature   HIV-1 Ψ: packaging signal of human immunodeficiency virus type 1
    790..1128    +  CDS            HIV-1 gag (fragment): gag protein from human immunodeficiency virus 1; gag
   1303..1536    +  misc_feature   RRE: The Rev response element (RRE) of HIV-1 allows for Rev-dependent mRNA export from the nucleus to the cytoplasm.
   1913..2013    +  CDS            Rev (fragment): human immunodeficiency virus 1 (HIV-1) Rev protein; rev; enhances nuclear export of unspliced and incompletely spliced viral mRNAs
   2058..2175    +  misc_feature   cPPT/CTS: central polypurine tract and central termination sequence of HIV-1
   2223..3401    +  promoter       EF-1α promoter: strong constitutive promoter for human elongation factor EF-1α
   3422..3442    +  protein_bind   attB1: mutant version of attB; core recombination site for the Gateway® BP reaction BP Clonase™
   3448..4656    +  CDS            PTEN: PTEN_HUMAN - Also known as MMAC1, TEP1. Experimental evidence at protein level: Swiss-Prot protein existence level 1. [Isoform alpha]: Functional kinase, like isoform 1 it antagonizes the PI3K-AKT/PKB signaling pathway. Plays a role in mitochondrial energetic metabolism by promoting COX activity and ATP production, via collaboration with isoform 1 in increasing protein levels of PINK1. From Homo sapiens (Human).
   4661..4685    -  protein_bind   attB2: mutant version of attB; recombination site for the Gateway® BP reaction BP Clonase™
   4693..4711    +  promoter       T3 promoter: promoter for bacteriophage T3 RNA polymerase
   4737..4755    -  promoter       T7 promoter: promoter for bacteriophage T7 RNA polymerase
   4761..4779    -  protein_bind   attB4 (fragment): mutant version of attB; core recombination site for the Gateway® BP reaction BP Clonase™
   4835..4876    +  CDS            V5 tag: epitope tag from simian virus 5
   5002..5464    +  misc_feature   IRES: internal ribosome entry site (IRES) of the encephalomyocarditis virus (EMCV)
   5478..6075    +  CDS            PuroR (fragment): puromycin N-acetyltransferase; pac from Streptomyces; confers resistance to puromycin
   6091..6679    +  misc_feature   WPRE: woodchuck hepatitis virus posttranscriptional regulatory element
   6687..6752    +  CDS            nef (fragment): NEF_HV1Z2 - Experimental evidence at protein level: Swiss-Prot protein existence level 1. Extracellular Nef protein targets CD4(+) T-lymphocytes for apoptosis by interacting with CXCR4 surface receptors. From Human immunodeficiency virus type 1 group M subtype D (isolate Z2/CDC-Z34) (HIV-1).
   6754..6987    +  LTR            3' LTR (ΔU3): self-inactivating 3' long terminal repeat (LTR) from HIV-1
   7192..7296    +  promoter       AmpR promoter: bla
   7297..8157    +  CDS            AmpR: β-lactamase; bla; confers resistance to ampicillin, carbenicillin, and related antibiotics
   8328..8916    +  rep_origin     ori: high-copy-number ColE1/pMB1/pBR322/pUC origin of replication
   9099..9153    +  CDS            lacI (fragment): lac repressor; lacI; The lac repressor binds to the lac operator to inhibit transcription in E. coli. This inhibition can be relieved by adding lactose or isopropyl-β-D-thiogalactopyranoside (IPTG).
   9159..9252    +  rep_origin     SV40 ori (fragment): SV40 origin of replication
   9277..9314    +  CDS            lacI (fragment): lac repressor; lacI; The lac repressor binds to the lac operator to inhibit transcription in E. coli. This inhibition can be relieved by adding lactose or isopropyl-β-D-thiogalactopyranoside (IPTG).
   9327..9348    +  protein_bind   CAP binding site: CAP binding activates transcription in the presence of cAMP. E. coli catabolite activator protein
   9363..9393    +  promoter       lac promoter: promoter for the E. coli lac operon
   9401..9417    +  protein_bind   lac operator: The lac repressor binds to the lac operator to inhibit transcription in E. coli. This inhibition can be relieved by adding lactose or isopropyl-β-D-thiogalactopyranoside (IPTG). lac repressor encoded by lacI
   9451..9534    +  polyA_signal   SV40 poly(A) signal (fragment): SV40 polyadenylation signal
   9701..329     +  CDS            nef (fragment) (across the origin): NEF_HV1BR - Experimental evidence at protein level: Swiss-Prot protein existence level 1. Extracellular Nef protein targets CD4(+) T-lymphocytes for apoptosis by interacting with CXCR4 surface receptors (PubMed:14990729). From Human immunodeficiency virus type 1 group M subtype B (isolate BRU/LAI) (HIV-1).
>Addgene plasmid #116619 | pHAGE-PTEN-D24G | addgene full sequence | sequence record 243207 | Addgene NGS Result
TGGAAGGGCTAATTCACTCCCAAAGAAGACAAGATATCCTTGATCTGTGGATCTACCACACACAAGGCTA
CTTCCCTGATTAGCAGAACTACACACCAGGGCCAGGGGTCAGATATCCACTGACCTTTGGATGGTGCTAC
AAGCTAGTACCAGTTGAGCCAGATAAGGTAGAAGAGGCCAATAAAGGAGAGAACACCAGCTTGTTACACC
CTGTGAGCCTGCATGGGATGGATGACCCGGAGAGAGAAGTGTTAGAGTGGAGGTTTGACAGCCGCCTAGC
ATTTCATCACGTGGCCCGAGAGCTGCATCCGGAGTACTTCAAGAACTGCTGATATCGAGCTTGCTACAAG
GGACTTTCCGCTGGGGACTTTCCAGGGAGGCGTGGCCTGGGCGGGACTGGGGAGTGGCGAGCCCTCAGAT
CCTGCATATAAGCAGCTGCTTTTTGCCTGTACTGGGTCTCTCTGGTTAGACCAGATCTGAGCCTGGGAGC
TCTCTGGCTAACTAGGGAACCCACTGCTTAAGCCTCAATAAAGCTTGCCTTGAGTGCTTCAAGTAGTGTG
TGCCCGTCTGTTGTGTGACTCTGGTAACTAGAGATCCCTCAGACCCTTTTAGTCAGTGTGGAAAATCTCT
AGCAGTGGCGCCCGAACAGGGACTTGAAAGCGAAAGGGAAACCAGAGGAGCTCTCTCGACGCAGGACTCG
GCTTGCTGAAGCGCGCACGGCAAGAGGCGAGGGGCGGCGACTGGTGAGTACGCCAAAAATTTTGACTAGC
GGAGGCTAGAAGGAGAGAGATGGGTGCGAGAGCGTCAGTATTAAGCGGGGGAGAATTAGATCGCGATGGG
AAAAAATTCGGTTAAGGCCAGGGGGAAAGAAAAAATATAAATTAAAACATATAGTATGGGCAAGCAGGGA
GCTAGAACGATTCGCAGTTAATCCTGGCCTGTTAGAAACATCAGAAGGCTGTAGACAAATACTGGGACAG
CTACAACCATCCCTTCAGACAGGATCAGAAGAACTTAGATCATTATATAATACAGTAGCAACCCTCTATT
GTGTGCATCAAAGGATAGAGATAAAAGACACCAAGGAAGCTTTAGACAAGATAGAGGAAGAGCAAAACAA
AAGTAAGACCACCGCACAGCAAGCGGCCGGCCGCTGATCTTCAGACCTGGAGGAGGAGATATGAGGGACA
ATTGGAGAAGTGAATTATATAAATATAAAGTAGTAAAAATTGAACCATTAGGAGTAGCACCCACCAAGGC
AAAGAGAAGAGTGGTGCAGAGAGAAAAAAGAGCAGTGGGAATAGGAGCTTTGTTCCTTGGGTTCTTGGGA
GCAGCAGGAAGCACTATGGGCGCAGCGTCAATGACGCTGACGGTACAGGCCAGACAATTATTGTCTGGTA
TAGTGCAGCAGCAGAACAATTTGCTGAGGGCTATTGAGGCGCAACAGCATCTGTTGCAACTCACAGTCTG
GGGCATCAAGCAGCTCCAGGCAAGAATCCTGGCTGTGGAAAGATACCTAAAGGATCAACAGCTCCTGGGG
ATTTGGGGTTGCTCTGGAAAACTCATTTGCACCACTGCTGTGCCTTGGAATGCTAGTTGGAGTAATAAAT
CTCTGGAACAGATTTGGAATCACACGACCTGGATGGAGTGGGACAGAGAAATTAACAATTACACAAGCTT
AATACACTCCTTAATTGAAGAATCGCAAAACCAGCAAGAAAAGAATGAACAAGAATTATTGGAATTAGAT
AAATGGGCAAGTTTGTGGAATTGGTTTAACATAACAAATTGGCTGTGGTATATAAAATTATTCATAATGA
TAGTAGGAGGCTTGGTAGGTTTAAGAATAGTTTTTGCTGTACTTTCTATAGTGAATAGAGTTAGGCAGGG
ATATTCACCATTATCGTTTCAGACCCACCTCCCAACCCCGAGGGGACCCGACAGGCCCGAAGGAATAGAA
GAAGAAGGTGGAGAGAGAGACAGAGACAGATCCATTCGATTAGTGAACGGATCTCGACGGTATCGCCGAA
TTCACAAATGGCAGTATTCATCCACAATTTTAAAAGAAAAGGGGGGATTGGGGGGTACAGTGCAGGGGAA
AGAATAGTAGACATAATAGCAACAGACATACAAACTAAAGAATTACAAAAACAAATTACAAAAATTCAAA
ATTTTCGGGTTTATTACAGGGACAGCAGAGATCCAGTTTGGACTAGTCGTGAGGCTCCGGTGCCCGTCAG
TGGGCAGAGCGCACATCGCCCACAGTCCCCGAGAAGTTGGGGGGAGGGGTCGGCAATTGAACCGGTGCCT
AGAGAAGGTGGCGCGGGGTAAACTGGGAAAGTGATGTCGTGTACTGGCTCCGCCTTTTTCCCGAGGGTGG
GGGAGAACCGTATATAAGTGCAGTAGTCGCCGTGAACGTTCTTTTTCGCAACGGGTTTGCCGCCAGAACA
CAGGTAAGTGCCGTGTGTGGTTCCCGCGGGCCTGGCCTCTTTACGGGTTATGGCCCTTGCGTGCCTTGAA
TTACTTCCACCTGGCTGCAGTACGTGATTCTTGATCCCGAGCTTCGGGTTGGAAGTGGGTGGGAGAGTTC
GAGGCCTTGCGCTTAAGGAGCCCCTTCGCCTCGTGCTTGAGTTGAGGCCTGGCCTGGGCGCTGGGGCCGC
CGCGTGCGAATCTGGTGGCACCTTCGCGCCTGTCTCGCTGCTTTCGATAAGTCTCTAGCCATTTAAAATT
TTTGATGACCTGCTGCGACGCTTTTTTTCTGGCAAGATAGTCTTGTAAATGCGGGCCAAGATCTGCACAC
TGGTATTTCGGTTTTTGGGGCCGCGGGCGGCGACGGGGCCCGTGCGTCCCAGCGCACATGTTCGGCGAGG
CGGGGCCTGCGAGCGCGGCCACCGAGAATCGGACGGGGGTAGTCTCAAGCTGGCCGGCCTGCTCTGGTGC
CTGGCCTCGCGCCGCCGTGTATCGCCCCGCCCTGGGCGGCAAGGCTGGCCCGGTCGGCACCAGTTGCGTG
AGCGGAAAGATGGCCGCTTCCCGGCCCTGCTGCAGGGAGCTCAAAATGGAGGACGCGGCGCTCGGGAGAG
CGGGCGGGTGAGTCACCCACACAAAGGAAAAGGGCCTTTCCGTCCTCAGCCGTCGCTTCATGTGACTCCA
CGGAGTACCGGGCGCCGTCCAGGCACCTCGATTAGTTCTCGAGCTTTTGGAGTACGTCGTCTTTAGGTTG
GGGGGAGGGGTTTTATGCGATGGAGTTTCCCCACACTGAGTGGGTGGAGACTGAAGTTAGGCCAGCTTGG
CACTTGATGTAATTCTCCTTGGAATTTGCCCTTTTTGAGTTTGGATCTTGGTTCATTCTCAAGCCTCAGA
CAGTGGTTCAAAGTTTTTTTCTTCCATTTCAGGTGTCGTGAAGCGGCCCTGCAGATATCAACAAGTTTGT
ACAAAAAAGCAGGCACCATGACAGCCATCATCAAAGAGATCGTTAGCAGAAACAAAAGGAGATATCAAGA
GGATGGATTCGACTTAGGCTTGACCTATATTTATCCAAACATTATTGCTATGGGATTTCCTGCAGAAAGA
CTTGAAGGCGTATACAGGAACAATATTGATGATGTAGTAAGGTTTTTGGATTCAAAGCATAAAAACCATT
ACAAGATATACAATCTTTGTGCTGAAAGACATTATGACACCGCCAAATTTAATTGCAGAGTTGCACAATA
TCCTTTTGAAGACCATAACCCACCACAGCTAGAACTTATCAAACCCTTTTGTGAAGATCTTGACCAATGG
CTAAGTGAAGATGACAATCATGTTGCAGCAATTCACTGTAAAGCTGGAAAGGGACGAACTGGTGTAATGA
TATGTGCATATTTATTACATCGGGGCAAATTTTTAAAGGCACAAGAGGCCCTAGATTTCTATGGGGAAGT
AAGGACCAGAGACAAAAAGGGAGTAACTATTCCCAGTCAGAGGCGCTATGTGTATTATTATAGCTACCTG
TTAAAGAATCATCTGGATTATAGACCAGTGGCACTGTTGTTTCACAAGATGATGTTTGAAACTATTCCAA
TGTTCAGTGGCGGAACTTGCAATCCTCAGTTTGTGGTCTGCCAGCTAAAGGTGAAGATATATTCCTCCAA
TTCAGGACCCACACGACGGGAAGACAAGTTCATGTACTTTGAGTTCCCTCAGCCGTTACCTGTGTGTGGT
GATATCAAAGTAGAGTTCTTCCACAAACAGAACAAGATGCTAAAAAAGGACAAAATGTTTCACTTTTGGG
TAAATACATTCTTCATACCAGGACCAGAGGAAACCTCAGAAAAAGTAGAAAATGGAAGTCTATGTGATCA
AGAAATCGATAGCATTTGCAGTATAGAGCGTGCAGATAATGACAAGGAATATCTAGTACTTACTTTAACA
AAAAATGATCTTGACAAAGCAAATAAAGACAAAGCCAACCGATACTTTTCTCCAAATTTTAAGGTGAAGC
TGTACTTCACAAAAACAGTAGAGGAGCCGTCAAATCCAGAGGCTAGCAGTTCAACTTCTGTAACACCAGA
TGTTAGTGACAATGAACCTGATCATTATAGATATTCTGACACCACTGACTCTGATCCAGAGAATGAACCT
TTTGATGAAGATCAGCATACACAAATTACAAAAGTCTAGAACCCAGCTTTCTTGTACAAAGTGGTGATAT
CCAATTAACCCTCACTAAAGGGAATGTTTGTAAATGTATAGATAGCCCTATAGTGAGTCGTATTACCACC
CAACTTTTCTATACAAAGTGGTTGATATCCAGCACAGTGGCGGCCGCTCGAGTCTAGAGGGCCCGCGGTT
CGAAGGTAAGCCTATCCCTAACCCTCTCCTCGGTCTCGATTCTACGCGTACCGGTTAGTAATGAGATCCC
TCCCCCCCCCCTAACGTTACTGGCCGAAGCCGCTTGGAATAAGGCCGGTGTGCGTTTGTCTATATGTTAT
TTTCCACCATATTGCCGTCTTTTGGCAATGTGAGGGCCCGGAAACCTGGCCCTGTCTTCTTGACGAGCAT
TCCTAGGGGTCTTTCCCCTCTCGCCAAAGGAATGCAAGGTCTGTTGAATGTCGTGAAGGAAGCAGTTCCT
CTGGAAGCTTCTTGAAGACAAACAACGTCTGTAGCGACCCTTTGCAGGCAGCGGAACCCCCCACCTGGCG
ACAGGTGCCTCTGCGGCCAAAAGCCACGTGTATAAGATACACCTGCAAAGGCGGCACAACCCCAGTGCCA
CGTTGTGAGTTGGATAGTTGTGGAAAGAGTCAAATGGCTCTCCTCAAGCGTATTCAACAAGGGGCTGAAG
GATGCCCAGAAGGTACCCCATTGTATGGGATCTGATCTGGGGCCTCGGTGCACATGCTTTACATGTGTTT
AGTCGAGGTTAAAAAAACGTCTAGGCCCCCCGAACCACGGGGACGTGGTTTTCCTTTGAAAAACACGATG
ATAATATGGCCACACATATGACCGAGTACAAGCCCACGGTGCGCCTCGCCACCCGCGACGACGTCCCCAG
GGCCGTACGCACCCTCGCCGCCGCGTTCGCCGACTACCCCGCCACGCGCCACACCGTCGATCCGGACCGC
CACATCGAGCGGGTCACCGAGCTGCAAGAACTCTTCCTCACGCGCGTCGGGCTCGACATCGGCAAGGTGT
GGGTCGCGGACGACGGCGCCGCGGTGGCGGTCTGGACCACGCCGGAGAGCGTCGAAGCGGGGGCGGTGTT
CGCCGAGATCGGCCCGCGCATGGCCGAGTTGAGCGGTTCCCGGCTGGCCGCGCAGCAACAGATGGAAGGC
CTCCTGGCGCCGCACCGGCCCAAGGAGCCCGCGTGGTTCCTGGCCACCGTCGGCGTCTCGCCCGACCACC
AGGGCAAGGGTCTGGGCAGCGCCGTCGTGCTCCCCGGAGTGGAGGCGGCCGAGCGCGCCGGGGTGCCCGC
CTTCCTGGAGACCTCCGCGCCCCGCAACCTCCCCTTCTACGAGCGGCTCGGCTTCACCGTCACCGCCGAC
GTCGAGGTGCCCGAAGGACCGCGCACCTGGTGCATGACCCGCAAGCCCGGTGCCTAAATCGATAGATCCT
AATCAACCTCTGGATTACAAAATTTGTGAAAGATTGACTGGTATTCTTAACTATGTTGCTCCTTTTACGC
TATGTGGATACGCTGCTTTAATGCCTTTGTATCATGCTATTGCTTCCCGTATGGCTTTCATTTTCTCCTC
CTTGTATAAATCCTGGTTGCTGTCTCTTTATGAGGAGTTGTGGCCCGTTGTCAGGCAACGTGGCGTGGTG
TGCACTGTGTTTGCTGACGCAACCCCCACTGGTTGGGGCATTGCCACCACCTGTCAGCTCCTTTCCGGGA
CTTTCGCTTTCCCCCTCCCTATTGCCACGGCGGAACTCATCGCCGCCTGCCTTGCCCGCTGCTGGACAGG
GGCTCGGCTGTTGGGCACTGACAATTCCGTGGTGTTGTCGGGGAAATCATCGTCCTTTCCTTGGCTGCTC
GCCTGTGTTGCCACCTGGATTCTGCGCGGGACGTCCTTCTGCTACGTCCCTTCGGCCCTCAATCCAGCGG
ACCTTCCTTCCCGCGGCCTGCTGCCGGCTCTGCGGCCTCTTCCGCGTCTTCGCCTTCGCCCTCAGACGAG
TCGGATCTCCCTTTGGGCCGCCTCCCCGCCTGAGATCCTTTAAGACCAATGACTTACAAGGCAGCTGTAG
ATCTTAGCCACTTTTTAAAAGAAAAGGGGGGACTGGAAGGGCTAATTCACTCCCAACGAAGACAAGATCT
GCTTTTTGCTTGTACTGGGTCTCTCTGGTTAGACCAGATCTGAGCCTGGGAGCTCTCTGGCTAACTAGGG
AACCCACTGCTTAAGCCTCAATAAAGCTTGCCTTGAGTGCTTCAAGTAGTGTGTGCCCGTCTGTTGTGTG
ACTCTGGTAACTAGAGATCCCTCAGACCCTTTTAGTCAGTGTGGAAAATCTCTAGCAGTAGTAGTTCATG
TCATCTTATTATTCAGTATTTATAACTTGCAAAGAAATGAATATCAGAGAGTGAGAGGCCCGGGTTAATT
AAGGAAAGGGCTAGATCATTCTTGAAGACGAAAGGGCCTCGTGATACGCCTATTTTTATAGGTTAATGTC
ATGATAATAATGGTTTCTTAGACGTCAGGTGGCACTTTTCGGGGAAATGTGCGCGGAACCCCTATTTGTT
TATTTTTCTAAATACATTCAAATATGTATCCGCTCATGAGACAATAACCCTGATAAATGCTTCAATAATA
TTGAAAAAGGAAGAGTATGAGTATTCAACATTTCCGTGTCGCCCTTATTCCCTTTTTTGCGGCATTTTGC
CTTCCTGTTTTTGCTCACCCAGAAACGCTGGTGAAAGTAAAAGATGCTGAAGATCAGTTGGGTGCACGAG
TGGGTTACATCGAACTGGATCTCAACAGCGGTAAGATCCTTGAGAGTTTTCGCCCCGAAGAACGTTTTCC
AATGATGAGCACTTTTAAAGTTCTGCTATGTGGCGCGGTATTATCCCGTGTTGACGCCGGGCAAGAGCAA
CTCGGTCGCCGCATACACTATTCTCAGAATGACTTGGTTGAGTACTCACCAGTCACAGAAAAGCATCTTA
CGGATGGCATGACAGTAAGAGAATTATGCAGTGCTGCCATAACCATGAGTGATAACACTGCGGCCAACTT
ACTTCTGACAACGATCGGAGGACCGAAGGAGCTAACCGCTTTTTTGCACAACATGGGGGATCATGTAACT
CGCCTTGATCGTTGGGAACCGGAGCTGAATGAAGCCATACCAAACGACGAGCGTGACACCACGATGCCTG
TAGCAATGGCAACAACGTTGCGCAAACTATTAACTGGCGAACTACTTACTCTAGCTTCCCGGCAACAATT
AATAGACTGGATGGAGGCGGATAAAGTTGCAGGACCACTTCTGCGCTCGGCCCTTCCGGCTGGCTGGTTT
ATTGCTGATAAATCTGGAGCCGGTGAGCGTGGGTCTCGCGGTATCATTGCAGCACTGGGGCCAGATGGTA
AGCCCTCCCGTATCGTAGTTATCTACACGACGGGGAGTCAGGCAACTATGGATGAACGAAATAGACAGAT
CGCTGAGATAGGTGCCTCACTGATTAAGCATTGGTAACTGTCAGACCAAGTTTACTCATATATACTTTAG
ATTGATTTAAAACTTCATTTTTAATTTAAAAGGATCTAGGTGAAGATCCTTTTTGATAATCTCATGACCA
AAATCCCTTAACGTGAGTTTTCGTTCCACTGAGCGTCAGACCCCGTAGAAAAGATCAAAGGATCTTCTTG
AGATCCTTTTTTTCTGCGCGTAATCTGCTGCTTGCAAACAAAAAAACCACCGCTACCAGCGGTGGTTTGT
TTGCCGGATCAAGAGCTACCAACTCTTTTTCCGAAGGTAACTGGCTTCAGCAGAGCGCAGATACCAAATA
CTGTTCTTCTAGTGTAGCCGTAGTTAGGCCACCACTTCAAGAACTCTGTAGCACCGCCTACATACCTCGC
TCTGCTAATCCTGTTACCAGTGGCTGCTGCCAGTGGCGATAAGTCGTGTCTTACCGGGTTGGACTCAAGA
CGATAGTTACCGGATAAGGCGCAGCGGTCGGGCTGAACGGGGGGTTCGTGCACACAGCCCAGCTTGGAGC
GAACGACCTACACCGAACTGAGATACCTACAGCGTGAGCTATGAGAAAGCGCCACGCTTCCCGAAGGGAG
AAAGGCGGACAGGTATCCGGTAAGCGGCAGGGTCGGAACAGGAGAGCGCACGAGGGAGCTTCCAGGGGGA
AACGCCTGGTATCTTTATAGTCCTGTCGGGTTTCGCCACCTCTGACTTGAGCGTCGATTTTTGTGATGCT
CGTCAGGGGGGCGGAGCCTATGGAAAAACGCCAGCAACGCGGCCTTTTTACGGTTCCTGGCCTTTTGCTG
GCCTTTTGCTCACATGTTCTTTCCTGCGTTATCCCCTGATTCTGTGGATAACCGTATTACCGCCTTTGAG
TGAGCTGATACCGCTCGCCGCAGCCGAACGACCGAGCGCAGCGAGTCAGTGAGCGAGGAAGCGGAAGAGC
GCCCAATACGCAAACCGCCTCTCCCCGCGCGTTGGCCGATTCATTAATGCAGCAAGCTCATGGCTGACTA
ATTTTTTTTATTTATGCAGAGGCCGAGGCCGCCTCGGCCTCTGAGCTATTCCAGAAGTAGTGAGGAGGCT
TTTTTGGAGGCCTAGGCTTTTGCAAAAAGCTCCCCGTGGCACGACAGGTTTCCCGACTGGAAAGCGGGCA
GTGAGCGCAACGCAATTAATGTGAGTTAGCTCACTCATTAGGCACCCCAGGCTTTACACTTTATGCTTCC
GGCTCGTATGTTGTGTGGAATTGTGAGCGGATAACAATTTCACACAGGAAACAGCTATGACATGATTACG
AATTTCACAAATAAAGCATTTTTTTCACTGCATTCTAGTTGTGGTTTGTCCAAACTCATCAATGTATCTT
ATCATGTCTGGATCAACTGGATAACTCAAGCTAACCAAAATCATCCCAAACTTCCCACCCCATACCCTAT
TACCACTGCCAATTACCTGTGGTTTCATTTACTCTAAACCTGTGATTCCTCTGAATTATTTTCATTTTAA
AGAAATTGTATTTGTTAAATATGTACTACAAACTTAGTAGT
