>Addgene plasmid #116619 | pHAGE-PTEN-D24G | depositor partial sequence | sequence record 219494 | insert
ATGACAGCCATCATCAAAGAGATCGTTAGCAGAAACAAAAGGAGATATCAAGAGGATGGATTCGACTTAG
GCTTGACCTATATTTATCCAAACATTATTGCTATGGGATTTCCTGCAGAAAGACTTGAAGGCGTATACAG
GAACAATATTGATGATGTAGTAAGGTTTTTGGATTCAAAGCATAAAAACCATTACAAGATATACAATCTT
TGTGCTGAAAGACATTATGACACCGCCAAATTTAATTGCAGAGTTGCACAATATCCTTTTGAAGACCATA
ACCCACCACAGCTAGAACTTATCAAACCCTTTTGTGAAGATCTTGACCAATGGCTAAGTGAAGATGACAA
TCATGTTGCAGCAATTCACTGTAAAGCTGGAAAGGGACGAACTGGTGTAATGATATGTGCATATTTATTA
CATCGGGGCAAATTTTTAAAGGCACAAGAGGCCCTAGATTTCTATGGGGAAGTAAGGACCAGAGACAAAA
AGGGAGTAACTATTCCCAGTCAGAGGCGCTATGTGTATTATTATAGCTACCTGTTAAAGAATCATCTGGA
TTATAGACCAGTGGCACTGTTGTTTCACAAGATGATGTTTGAAACTATTCCAATGTTCAGTGGCGGAACT
TGCAATCCTCAGTTTGTGGTCTGCCAGCTAAAGGTGAAGATATATTCCTCCAATTCAGGACCCACACGAC
GGGAAGACAAGTTCATGTACTTTGAGTTCCCTCAGCCGTTACCTGTGTGTGGTGATATCAAAGTAGAGTT
CTTCCACAAACAGAACAAGATGCTAAAAAAGGACAAAATGTTTCACTTTTGGGTAAATACATTCTTCATA
CCAGGACCAGAGGAAACCTCAGAAAAAGTAGAAAATGGAAGTCTATGTGATCAAGAAATCGATAGCATTT
GCAGTATAGAGCGTGCAGATAATGACAAGGAATATCTAGTACTTACTTTAACAAAAAATGATCTTGACAA
AGCAAATAAAGACAAAGCCAACCGATACTTTTCTCCAAATTTTAAGGTGAAGCTGTACTTCACAAAAACA
GTAGAGGAGCCGTCAAATCCAGAGGCTAGCAGTTCAACTTCTGTAACACCAGATGTTAGTGACAATGAAC
CTGATCATTATAGATATTCTGACACCACTGACTCTGATCCAGAGAATGAACCTTTTGATGAAGATCAGCA
TACACAAATTACAAAAGTCTGA
